>Addgene plasmid #157518 | pD649-HAsp-PTPRT-COMP5AP-AviTag-9xHis | depositor full sequence | sequence record 304145 | Full Sequence
TTTCAATATTATTGAAGCATTTATCAGGGTTATTGTCTCATGAGCGGATACATATTTGAATGTATTTAGA
AAAATAAACAAATAGGGGTCAGTGTTACAACCAATTAACCAATTCTGAACATTATCGCGAGCCCATTTAT
ACCTGAATATGGCTCATAACACCCCTTGCTCATGACCAAAATCCCTTAACGTGAGTTACGCGCGCGTCGT
TCCACTGAGCGTCAGACCCCGTAGAAAAGATCAAAGGATCTTCTTGAGATCCTTTTTTTCTGCGCGTAAT
CTGCTGCTTGCAAACAAAAAAACCACCGCTACCAGCGGTGGTTTGTTTGCCGGATCAAGAGCTACCAACT
CTTTTTCCGAAGGTAACTGGCTTCAGCAGAGCGCAGATACCAAATACTGTTCTTCTAGTGTAGCCGTAGT
TAGCCCACCACTTCAAGAACTCTGTAGCACCGCCTACATACCTCGCTCTGCTAATCCTGTTACCAGTGGC
TGCTGCCAGTGGCGATAAGTCGTGTCTTACCGGGTTGGACTCAAGACGATAGTTACCGGATAAGGCGCAG
CGGTCGGGCTGAACGGGGGGTTCGTGCACACAGCCCAGCTTGGAGCGAACGACCTACACCGAACTGAGAT
ACCTACAGCGTGAGCTATGAGAAAGCGCCACGCTTCCCGAAGGGAGAAAGGCGGACAGGTATCCGGTAAG
CGGCAGGGTCGGAACAGGAGAGCGCACGAGGGAGCTTCCAGGGGGAAACGCCTGGTATCTTTATAGTCCT
GTCGGGTTTCGCCACCTCTGACTTGAGCGTCGATTTTTGTGATGCTCGTCAGGGGGGCGGAGCCTATGGA
AAAACGCCAGCAACGCGGCCTTTTTACGGTTCCTGGCCTTTTGCTGGCCTTTTGCTCACATGTTCTTTCC
TGCGTTATCCCCTGATTCTGTGGATAACCGTATTACCGCCTTTGAGTGAGCTGATACCGCTCGCCGCAGC
CGAACGACCGAGCGCAGCGAGTCAGTGAGCGAGGAAGCGGAAGGCGAGAGTAGGGAACTGCCAGGCATCA
AACTAAGCAGAAGGCCCCTGACGGATGGCCTTTTTGCGTTTCTACAAACTCTTTCTGTGTTGTAAAACGA
CGGCCAGTCTTAAGCTCGGGCCCCCTGGGCGGTTCTGATAACGAGTAATCGTTAATCCGCAAATAACGTA
AAAACCCGCTTCGGCGGGTTTTTTTATGGGGGGAGTTTAGGGAAAGAGCATTTGTCAGAATATTTAAGGG
CGCCTGTCACTTTGCTTGATATATGAGAATTATTTAACCTTATAAATGAGAAAAAAGCAACGCACTTTAA
ATAAGATACGTTGCTTTTTCGATTGATGAACACCTATAATTAAACTATTCATCTATTATTTATGATTTTT
TGTATATACAATATTTCTAGTTTGTTAAAGAGAATTAAGAAAATAAATCTCGAAAATAATAAAGGGAAAA
TCAGTTTTTGATATCAAAATTATACATGTCAACGATAATACAAAATATAATACAAACTATAAGATGTTAT
CAGTATTTATTATCATTTAGAATAAATTTTGTGTCGCCCTTAATTGTGAGCGGATAACAATTACGAGCTT
CATGCACAGTGGCGTTGACTCAATATTGGCCATTAGCCATATTATTCATTGGTTATATAGCATAAATCAA
TATTGGCTATTGGCCATTGCATACGTTGTATCTATATCATAATATGTACATTTATATTGGCTCATGTCCA
ATATGACCGCCATGTTGGCATTGATTATTGACTAGTTATTAATAGTAATCAATTACGGGGTCATTAGTTC
ATAGCCCATATATGGAGTTCCGCGTTACATAACTTACGGTAAATGGCCCGCCTGGCTGACCGCCCAACGA
CCCCCGCCCATTGACGTCAATAATGACGTATGTTCCCATAGTAACGCCAATAGGGACTTTCCATTGACGT
CAATGGGTGGAGTATTTACGGTAAACTGCCCACTTGGCAGTACATCAAGTGTATCATATGCCAAGTACGC
CCCCTATTGACGTCAATGACGGTAAATGGCCCGCCTGGCATTATGCCCAGTACATGACCTTATGGGACTT
TCCTACTTGGCAGTACATCTACGTATTAGTCATCGCTATTACCATGGTGATGCGGTTTTGGCAGTACATC
AATGGGCGTGGATAGCGGTTTGACTCACGGGGATTTCCAAGTCTCCACCCCATTGACGTCAATGGGAGTT
TGTTTTGGCACCAAAATCAACGGGACTTTCCAAAATGTCGTAACAACTCCGCCCCATTGACGCAAATGGG
CGGTAGGCGTGTACGGTGGGAGGTCTATATAAGCAGAGCTCGTTTAGTGAACCGTCAGATCGCCTGGAGA
CGCCATCCACGCTGTTTTGACCTCCATAGAAGACACCGGGACCGATCCAGCCTCCGCGGCCGGGAACGGT
GCATTGGAACGCGGATTCCCCGTGCCAAGAGTGACGTAAGTACCGCCTATAGAGTCTATAGGCCCACCCC
CTTGGCTTCGTTAGAACGCGGCTACAATTAATACATAACCTTATGTATCATACACATACGATTTAGGTGA
CACTATAGAATAACATCCACTTTGCCTTTCTCTCCACAGGTGTCCACTCCCAGGTCCAACTGCACCTCGG
TTCTATCGAAAACGCGCCTGCTAGCGCCACCATGAAGACCATCATTGCCCTGAGCTACATCTTCTGCCTG
GTGTTCGCTGCGGCCGCCCAATCTGCTGCTGGCGGATGTAGCTTTGACGAGCACTACAGCAACTGCGGCT
ATAGCGTGGCCCTGGGCACCAATGGCTTTACCTGGGAGCAGATCAACACCTGGGAGAAGCCCATGCTGGA
TCAGGCCGTGCCTACCGGCAGCTTCATGATGGTCAATAGCTCTGGCAGAGCCAGCGGCCAGAAAGCCCAT
CTTCTGCTGCCCACACTGAAAGAGAACGACACCCACTGCATCGACTTCCACTACTACTTCAGCAGCCGGG
ACAGAAGCAGCCCTGGCGCTCTGAATGTGTACGTGAAAGTGAATGGCGGCCCTCAGGGCAACCCTGTGTG
GAATGTTTCTGGCGTTGTGACCGAAGGCTGGGTCAAAGCCGAGCTGGCCATCAGCACCTTTTGGCCCCAC
TTCTACCAAGTGATCTTCGAGAGCGTGTCCCTGAAGGGGCACCCTGGATATATCGCCGTGGATGAAGTGC
GCGTGCTGGCTCACCCTTGTAGAAAGGCCCCTCACTTCCTGCGGCTGCAGAACGTGGAAGTGAACGTGGG
CCAGAACGCCACCTTCCAGTGTATTGCAGGCGGAAAGTGGTCCCAGCACGACAAACTGTGGCTGCAGCAG
TGGAACGGCAGAGACACAGCCCTGATGGTCACCAGAGTGGTCAACCACAGAAGATTCAGCGCCACCGTCA
GCGTGGCCGATACAGCTCAGAGAAGCGTGTCCAAGTACAGATGCGTGATCAGATCCGATGGCGGCAGCGG
AGTGTCTAACTATGCCGAGCTGATCGTGAAAGAGCCTCCTACACCTATCGCTCCTCCAGAACTGCTGGCC
GTGGGAGCCACATATCTGTGGATCAAGCCCAACGCCAACAGCATCATCGGCGACGGCCCTATCATCCTGA
AAGAGGTGGAATACCGGACCACCACCGGAACATGGGCCGAGACACACATCGTGGACAGCCCCAACTACAA
GCTGTGGCATCTGGACCCCGACGTGGAATACGAGATCCGGGTTCTGCTGACAAGACCTGGCGAAGGTGGA
ACAGGACCTCCTGGACCTCCACTGACCACCAGAACAAAGTGTGCCGATCCTGTGCACGGACCCCAGAATG
TGGAAATCGTGGATATCCGGGCCAGACAGCTGACCCTGCAGTGGGAGCCTTTTGGCTACGCCGTGACCAG
GTGTCACAGCTACAATCTGACCGTGCAGTACCAGTACGTGTTCAATCAGCAGCAGTACGAGGCCGAAGAA
GTGATCCAGACCAGCAGCCACTACACCCTGAGAGGCCTGAGGCCTTTTATGACCATCCGACTGAGGCTGC
TGCTGTCTAACCCCGAGGGCAGAATGGAAAGCGAGGAACTGGTGGTGCAGACCGAGGAAGATGTTCCTGG
CGCTGTGCCCCTGGAATCTATCCAAGGCGGCCCTTTCGAAGAGAAGATCTACATCCAGTGGAAGCCGCCT
AACGAGACAAACGGCGTGATCACCCTGTACGAGATCAATTACAAGGCCGTGGGCTCTCTGGACCCTAGCG
CTGATCTTAGCTCTCAGCGCGGCAAGGTGTTCAAGCTGAGAAACGAAACCCACCACCTGTTCGTGGGCCT
GTATCCTGGCACCACCTACAGCTTTACCATCAAGGCCAGCACCGCCAAAGGATTCGGCCCTCCTGTGACC
ACAAGAATCGCCACCAAGATCTCTGCCCCTAGCATGCCCGAGTACGACACCGACACACCCCTGAACGAGA
CAGACACCACCATCACCGTGATGCTGAAGCCTGCTCAAAGCAGAGGCGCCCCTGTGTCTGTGTATCAGCT
GGTTGTGAAAGAGGAAAGACTGCAGAAGTCTCGGAGAGCCGCCGACATCATCGAGTGCTTTAGCGTGCCC
GTGTCCTACAGAAATGCCAGCAGCCTGGACTCCCTGCACTATTTCGCCGCCGAACTGAAGCCAGCCAACC
TGCCTGTGACACAGCCTTTCACCGTGGGCGACAACAAGACCTACAACGGCTACTGGAACCCACCTCTGAG
CCCTCTGAAGTCCTACAGCATCTACTTTCAAGCCCTGAGCAAGGCCAACGGCGAGACAAAGATCAATTGT
GTGCGGCTGGCCACCAAGGGCGCCAGCACACAGAATAGCAATACCGTGGAACCCGAGAAACAGGTGGACA
ACACCGTGAAGATGGGCGCGCCGGAAGATCAAGTTGATCCAAGATTGATTGATGGCAAGGGCGGATCTCT
GGAGGTGCTGTTCCAGGGACCAGGCGGAAGCGGCAATCCCGGCGGCGATCTGGCCCCCCAGATGCTGCGC
GAGCTGCAGGAGACCAATGCCGCCCTGCAGGACGTGCGCGAGCTGCTGCGCCACCGCGTGAAGGAGATCA
CCTTCCTGAAGAACACCGTGATGGAGTGCGACGCCTGCGGTATGCAGCCCTCTAGAGGCTCCGGCTCCAT
CATCCCAGTTGAGGAGGAGAACCCGGACTTCTGGAACCGCGAGGCAGCCGAGGCCCTGGGTGCCGCCAAG
AAGCTGCAGCCTGCACAGACAGCCGCCAAGAACCTCATCATCTTCCTGGGCGATGGGATGGGGGTGTCTA
CGGTGACAGCTGCCAGGATCCTAAAAGGGCAGAAGAAGGACAAACTGGGGCCTGAGATACCCCTGGCCAT
GGACCGCTTCCCATATGTGGCTCTGTCCAAGACATACAATGTAGACAAACATGTGCCAGACAGTGGAGCC
ACAGCCACGGCCTACCTGTGCGGGGTCAAGGGCAACTTCCAGACCATTGGCTTGAGTGCAGCCGCCCGCT
TTAACCAGTGCAACACGACACGCGGCAACGAGGTCATCTCCGTGATGAATCGGGCCAAGAAAGCAGGGAA
GTCAGTGGGAGTGGTAACCACCACACGAGTGCAGCACGCCTCGCCAGCCGGCACCTACGCCCACACGGTG
AACCGCAACTGGTACTCGGACGCCGACGTGCCTGCCTCGGCCCGCCAGGAGGGGTGCCAGGACATCGCTA
CGCAGCTCATCTCCAACATGGACATTGACGTGATCCTAGGTGGAGGCCGAAAGTACATGTTTCGCATGGG
AACCCCAGACCCTGAGTACCCAGATGACTACAGCCAAGGTGGGACCAGGCTGGACGGGAAGAATCTGGTG
CAGGAATGGCTGGCGAAGCGCCAGGGTGCCCGGTATGTGTGGAACCGCACTGAGCTCATGCAGGCTTCCC
TGGACCCGTCTGTGACCCATCTCATGGGTCTCTTTGAGCCTGGAGACATGAAATACGAGATCCACCGAGA
CTCCACACTGGACCCCTCCCTGATGGAGATGACAGAGGCTGCCCTGCGCCTGCTGAGCAGGAACCCCCGC
GGCTTCTTCCTCTTCGTGGAGGGTGGTCGCATCGACCATGGTCATCATGAAAGCAGGGCTTACCGGGCAC
TGACTGAGACGATCATGTTCGACGACGCCATTGAGAGGGCGGGCCAGCTCACCAGCGAGGAGGACACGCT
GAGCCTCGTCACTGCCGACCACTCCCACGTCTTCTCCTTCGGAGGCTACCCCCTGCGAGGGAGCTCCATC
TTCGGGCTGGCCCCTGGCAAGGCCCGGGACAGGAAGGCCTACACGGTCCTCCTATACGGAAACGGTCCAG
GCTATGTGCTCAAGGACGGCGCCCGGCCGGATGTTACCGAGAGCGAGAGCGGGAGCCCCGAGTATCGGCA
GCAGTCAGCAGTGCCCCTGGACGAAGAGACCCACGCAGGCGAGGACGTGGCGGTGTTCGCGCGCGGCCCG
CAGGCGCACCTGGTTCACGGCGTGCAGGAGCAGACCTTCATAGCGCACGTCATGGCCTTCGCCGCCTGCC
TGGAGCCCTACACCGCCTGCGACCTGGCGCCCCCCGCCGGCACCACCGACGCCGCGCACCCGGGTGGCGG
AGGACTGAACGACATCTTCGAGGCTCAGAAAATCGAATGGCACGAACATCACCATCACCATCACCATCAC
CATTAAGGCCGGCCTGTAGTCACTGGCACAACGCGTTACCCGGTAAGCCAATCGGGTATACACGGTCGTC
ATACTGCAGACAGGGTTCTTCTACTTTGCAAGATAGTCTTGAGTAGTAAAATAAATAGATAGAGAAAATC
AGCCTCGACTGTGCCTTCTAGTTGCCAGCCATCTGTTGTTTGCCCCTCCCCCGTGCCTTCCTTGACCCTG
GAAGGTGCCACTCCCACTGTCCTTTCCTAATAAAATGAGGAAATTGCATCACAACACTCAACCCTATCTC
GGTCTATTCTTTTGATTTATAAGGGATTTTGCCGATTTCGGCCTATTGGTTAAAAAATGAGCTGATTTAA
CAAAAATTTAACGCGAATTAATTCTGTGGAATGTGTGTCAGTTAGGGTGTGGAAAGTCCCCAGGCTCCCC
AGCAGGCAGAAGTATGCAAAGCATGCATCTCAATTAGTCAGCAACCAGGTGTGGAAAGTCCCCAGGCTCC
CCAGCAGGCAGAAGTATGCAAAGCATGCATCTCAATTAGTCAGCAACCATAGTCCCGCCCCTAACTCCGC
CCATCCCGCCCCTAACTCCGCCCAGTTCCGCCCATTCTCCGCCCCATGGCTGACTAATTTTTTTTATTTA
TGCAGAGGCCGAGGCCGCCTCTGCCTCTGAGCTATTCCAGAAGTAGTGAGGAGGCTTTTTTGGAGGCCTA
GGCTTTTGCAAAAAGCTCCCGGGAGCTTGTATATCCATTTTCGGATCTGATCAGCACGTGTTGACAATTA
ATCATCGGCATAGTATATCGGCATAGTATAATACGACAAGGTGAGGAACTAAACCATGACCGAGTACAAG
CCCACGGTGCGCCTCGCCACCCGCGACGACGTCCCCAGGGCCGTACGCACCCTCGCCGCCGCGTTCGCCG
ACTACCCCGCCACGCGCCACACCGTCGATCCGGACCGCCACATCGAGCGGGTCACCGAGCTGCAAGAACT
CTTCCTCACGCGCGTCGGGCTCGACATCGGCAAGGTGTGGGTCGCGGACGACGGCGCCGCGGTGGCGGTC
TGGACCACGCCGGAGAGCGTCGAAGCGGGGGCGGTGTTCGCCGAGATCGGCCCGCGCATGGCCGAGTTGA
GCGGTTCCCGGCTGGCCGCGCAGCAACAGATGGAAGGCCTCCTGGCGCCGCACCGGCCCAAGGAGCCCGC
GTGGTTCCTGGCCACCGTCGGCGTCTCGCCCGACCACCAGGGCAAGGGTCTGGGCAGCGCCGTCGTGCTC
CCCGGAGTGGAGGCGGCCGAGCGCGCCGGGGTGCCCGCCTTCCTGGAGACATCCGCGCCCCGCAACCTCC
CCTTCTACGAGCGGCTCGGCTTCACCGTCACCGCCGACGTCGAGGTGCCCGAAGGACCGCGCACCTGGTG
CATGACCCGCAAGCCCGGTGCCTGACACGTGCTACGAGATTTCGATTCCACCGCCGCCTTCTATGAAAGG
TTGGGCTTCGGAATCGTTTTCCGGGACGCCGGCTGGATGATCCTCCAGCGCGGGGATCTCATGCTGGAGT
TCTTCGCCCACCCCAACTTGTTTATTGCAGCTTATAATGGTTACAAATAAAGCAATAGCATCACAAATTT
CACAAATAAAGCATTTTTTTCACTGCATTCTAGTTGTGGTTTGTCCAAACTCATCAATGTATCTTATCAT
GTCTGTATACCGTCGACCTCTAGCTAGAGCTTGGCGTAATCATGGTCATTACCAATGCTTAATCAGTGAG
GCACCTATCTCAGCGATCTGTCTATTTCGTTCATCCATAGTTGCCTGACTCCCCGTCGTGTAGATAACTA
CGATACGGGAGGGCTTACCATCTGGCCCCAGCGCTGCGATGATACCGCGAGAACCACGCTCACCGGCTCC
GGATTTATCAGCAATAAACCAGCCAGCCGGAAGGGCCGAGCGCAGAAGTGGTCCTGCAACTTTATCCGCC
TCCATCCAGTCTATTAATTGTTGCCGGGAAGCTAGAGTAAGTAGTTCGCCAGTTAATAGTTTGCGCAACG
TTGTTGCCATCGCTACAGGCATCGTGGTGTCACGCTCGTCGTTTGGTATGGCTTCATTCAGCTCCGGTTC
CCAACGATCAAGGCGAGTTACATGATCCCCCATGTTGTGCAAAAAAGCGGTTAGCTCCTTCGGTCCTCCG
ATCGTTGTCAGAAGTAAGTTGGCCGCAGTGTTATCACTCATGGTTATGGCAGCACTGCATAATTCTCTTA
CTGTCATGCCATCCGTAAGATGCTTTTCTGTGACTGGTGAGTACTCAACCAAGTCATTCTGAGAATAGTG
TATGCGGCGACCGAGTTGCTCTTGCCCGGCGTCAATACGGGATAATACCGCGCCACATAGCAGAACTTTA
AAAGTGCTCATCATTGGAAAACGTTCTTCGGGGCGAAAACTCTCAAGGATCTTACCGCTGTTGAGATCCA
GTTCGATGTAACCCACTCGTGCACCCAACTGATCTTCAGCATCTTTTACTTTCACCAGCGTTTCTGGGTG
AGCAAAAACAGGAAGGCAAAATGCCGCAAAAAAGGGAATAAGGGCGACACGGAAATGTTGAATACTCATA
TTCTTCCTT
Features (pLannotate 1.2.2; 24 found; start..end, strand, type, name):
    119..143     -  CDS            KanR (fragment): aminoglycoside phosphotransferase; aph(3')-Ia; confers resistance to kanamycin
    254..842     +  rep_origin     ori: high-copy-number ColE1/pMB1/pBR322/pUC origin of replication
   1067..1084    +  terminator     rrnB T2 terminator (fragment): transcription terminator T2 from the E. coli rrnB gene
   1109..1128    -  CDS            lacZα (fragment): LacZα fragment of β-galactosidase; lacZ fragment
   1584..1600    +  protein_bind   lac operator: The lac repressor binds to the lac operator to inhibit transcription in E. coli. This inhibition can be relieved by adding lactose or isopropyl-β-D-thiogalactopyranoside (IPTG). lac repressor encoded by lacI
   1843..2146    +  enhancer       CMV enhancer: human cytomegalovirus immediate early enhancer
   2147..2350    +  promoter       CMV promoter: human cytomegalovirus (CMV) immediate early promoter
   2486..2529    +  intron         CMV intron (fragment): modified intron A from human cytomegalovirus
   2581..2599    +  promoter       SP6 promoter: promoter for bacteriophage SP6 RNA polymerase
   2603..2640    +  CDS            IgH signal sequence (fragment): signal sequence from the mouse immunoglobulin heavy chain variable region
   2740..4914    +  CDS            PTPRT (fragment): PTPRT_HUMAN - Also known as KIAA0283. Experimental evidence at protein level: Swiss-Prot protein existence level 1. May be involved in both signal transduction and cellular adhesion in the CNS. From Homo sapiens (Human).
   5011..5190    +  CDS            Comp (fragment): COMP_RAT - Experimental evidence at protein level: Swiss-Prot protein existence level 1. May play a role in the structural integrity of cartilage via its interaction with other extracellular matrix proteins such as the collagens and fibronectin. Can mediate the interaction of chondrocytes with the cartilage extracellular matrix through interaction with cell surface integrin receptors. Could play a role in the pathogenesis of osteoarthritis. Potent suppressor of apoptosis in both primary chondrocytes and transformed cells. Suppresses apoptosis by blocking the activation of caspase-3 and by indu
   5178..6630    +  CDS            SEAP (fragment): secreted alkaline phosphatase from human placenta The natural enzyme has a C-terminal transmembrane sequence that is replaced by a GPI anchor.
   6655..6696    +  CDS            AviTag™ (fragment): peptide tag that allows for enzymatic biotinylation
   6700..6723    +  CDS            8xHis: 8xHis affinity tag
   6869..6980    +  polyA_signal   bGH poly(A) signal: bovine growth hormone polyadenylation signal
   6981..7089    +  rep_origin     f1 ori (fragment): f1 bacteriophage origin of replication; arrow indicates direction of (+) strand synthesis
   7103..7432    +  promoter       SV40 promoter: SV40 enhancer and early promoter
   7480..7527    +  promoter       EM7 promoter: synthetic bacterial promoter&nbsp
   7546..8145    +  CDS            PuroR (fragment): puromycin N-acetyltransferase; pac from Streptomyces; confers resistance to puromycin
   8155..8280    +  CDS            ble (fragment): BLE_KLEPN - Experimental evidence at protein level: Swiss-Prot protein existence level 1. Binding protein with a strong affinity to the bleomycin family of antibiotics. Binds to CL990; an antimitotic-antibiotic compound. From Klebsiella pneumoniae.
   8275..8396    +  polyA_signal   SV40 poly(A) signal: SV40 polyadenylation signal
   8449..9309    -  CDS            AmpR: β-lactamase; bla; confers resistance to ampicillin, carbenicillin, and related antibiotics
   9312..89      -  promoter       AmpR promoter (fragment) (across the origin): bla
