[The description below was written by a language model from this plasmid's Addgene catalogue record and pLannotate feature annotations shown in this document.]
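Description:
pD649-HAsp-PTPRT-COMP5AP-AviTag-9xHis is a mammalian expression plasmid built on the pD649 backbone for producing a secreted, multimerised form of the extracellular domain of human PTPRT (receptor-type protein tyrosine phosphatase T, also called RPTPrho). It is maintained at high copy in E. coli through a ColE1/pUC-type origin and selected with ampicillin via the bla gene. The annotated sequence of about 9.3 kb also carries an SV40 early promoter/EM7 promoter cassette driving a puromycin N-acetyltransferase gene with an SV40 poly(A) signal, which could allow selection in mammalian cells. Short annotated fragments of KanR, lacZα, ble and an f1 origin appear to be backbone remnants.

Expression is driven by the CMV immediate-early enhancer and promoter followed by a portion of CMV intron A, with an SP6 promoter just upstream of the coding region that also serves as a sequencing primer site. The open reading frame starts with a signal peptide: "HAsp" in the name, though the annotation software matched this region to a fragment of an immunoglobulin heavy-chain signal sequence. The PTPRT ectodomain of roughly 2.2 kb follows, flanked by preserved NotI and AscI sites. It is fused at its C terminus to the backbone-encoded module: the rat COMP coiled-coil segment, which assembles fusion proteins into pentamers, then human placental alkaline phosphatase as an enzymatic reporter, an AviTag for site-specific enzymatic biotinylation, and a polyhistidine tag (9xHis by name, annotated as 8xHis) for purification. A bGH poly(A) signal ends the transcript.

The high-avidity, enzymatically detectable protein suits the detection of weak extracellular interactions, and the plasmid belongs to a collection generated for a human IgSF cell-surface interactome screen. The depositor notes that some plasmids in the collection may carry an IS4-like transposase insertion upstream of the CMV promoter; none is annotated here.
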