Addgene plasmid #157518: pD649-HAsp-PTPRT-COMP5AP-AviTag-9xHis
Purpose: Mammalian expression of cell-surface protein extracellular domain fused to COMP5AP-AviTag-9xHis. Protein is secreted from cells.
Depositing lab: Chris Garcia. Depositing organization: Stanford University. Publication: A Human IgSF Cell-Surface Interactome Reveals a Complex Network of Protein-Protein Interactions. Wojtowicz WM, Vielmetter J, Fernandes RA, Siepe DH, Eastman CL, Chisholm GB, Cox S, Klock H, Anderson PW, Rue SM, Miller JJ, Glaser SM, Bragstad ML, Vance J, Lam AW, Lesley SA, Zinn K, Garcia KC. Cell. 2020 Aug 20;182(4):1027-1043.e17. doi: 10.1016/j.cell.2020.07.025. PubMed 32822567.
Backbone
  Vector backbone: pD649
  Backbone size w/o insert (bp): 7153
  Vector type: Mammalian Expression
Growth in bacteria
  Bacterial resistance: Ampicillin, 100 μg/mL
  Growth temperature: 37°C
  Growth strain: DH5alpha
  Copy number: High Copy
Gene/Insert
  Gene/Insert name: PTPRT
  Species: H. sapiens (human)
  Insert size (bp): 2166
  Entrez Gene: PTPRT (a.k.a. RPTPrho)
  Promoter: CMV/SP6
  Tag / fusion protein: COMP5AP-AviTag-9xHis (C terminal on backbone)
  Cloning method: Restriction Enzyme; 5′ cloning site GCGGCCGC (not destroyed); 3′ cloning site GGCGCGCC (not destroyed)
  Sequencing primers: 5′ ATTTAGGTGACACTATAG; 3′ CGTCGCACTCCATCACGGTG
Resource information
  A portion of this plasmid was derived from a plasmid made by: synthesis by ThermoFisher
Terms and licenses: Academic/Nonprofit Terms; Industry Terms: Not Available to Industry
Depositor comments: Some plasmids in this collection may have an IS4-like element ISVsa5 family transposase upstream of the CMV promoter.
How to cite: pD649-HAsp-PTPRT-COMP5AP-AviTag-9xHis was a gift from Chris Garcia (Addgene plasmid # 157518 ; http://n2t.net/addgene:157518 ; RRID:Addgene_157518)
