>Addgene plasmid #157518 | pD649-HAsp-PTPRT-COMP5AP-AviTag-9xHis | depositor partial sequence | sequence record 304146 | insert (extracellular domain)
CAATCTGCTGCTGGCGGATGTAGCTTTGACGAGCACTACAGCAACTGCGGCTATAGCGTGGCCCTGGGCA
CCAATGGCTTTACCTGGGAGCAGATCAACACCTGGGAGAAGCCCATGCTGGATCAGGCCGTGCCTACCGG
CAGCTTCATGATGGTCAATAGCTCTGGCAGAGCCAGCGGCCAGAAAGCCCATCTTCTGCTGCCCACACTG
AAAGAGAACGACACCCACTGCATCGACTTCCACTACTACTTCAGCAGCCGGGACAGAAGCAGCCCTGGCG
CTCTGAATGTGTACGTGAAAGTGAATGGCGGCCCTCAGGGCAACCCTGTGTGGAATGTTTCTGGCGTTGT
GACCGAAGGCTGGGTCAAAGCCGAGCTGGCCATCAGCACCTTTTGGCCCCACTTCTACCAAGTGATCTTC
GAGAGCGTGTCCCTGAAGGGGCACCCTGGATATATCGCCGTGGATGAAGTGCGCGTGCTGGCTCACCCTT
GTAGAAAGGCCCCTCACTTCCTGCGGCTGCAGAACGTGGAAGTGAACGTGGGCCAGAACGCCACCTTCCA
GTGTATTGCAGGCGGAAAGTGGTCCCAGCACGACAAACTGTGGCTGCAGCAGTGGAACGGCAGAGACACA
GCCCTGATGGTCACCAGAGTGGTCAACCACAGAAGATTCAGCGCCACCGTCAGCGTGGCCGATACAGCTC
AGAGAAGCGTGTCCAAGTACAGATGCGTGATCAGATCCGATGGCGGCAGCGGAGTGTCTAACTATGCCGA
GCTGATCGTGAAAGAGCCTCCTACACCTATCGCTCCTCCAGAACTGCTGGCCGTGGGAGCCACATATCTG
TGGATCAAGCCCAACGCCAACAGCATCATCGGCGACGGCCCTATCATCCTGAAAGAGGTGGAATACCGGA
CCACCACCGGAACATGGGCCGAGACACACATCGTGGACAGCCCCAACTACAAGCTGTGGCATCTGGACCC
CGACGTGGAATACGAGATCCGGGTTCTGCTGACAAGACCTGGCGAAGGTGGAACAGGACCTCCTGGACCT
CCACTGACCACCAGAACAAAGTGTGCCGATCCTGTGCACGGACCCCAGAATGTGGAAATCGTGGATATCC
GGGCCAGACAGCTGACCCTGCAGTGGGAGCCTTTTGGCTACGCCGTGACCAGGTGTCACAGCTACAATCT
GACCGTGCAGTACCAGTACGTGTTCAATCAGCAGCAGTACGAGGCCGAAGAAGTGATCCAGACCAGCAGC
CACTACACCCTGAGAGGCCTGAGGCCTTTTATGACCATCCGACTGAGGCTGCTGCTGTCTAACCCCGAGG
GCAGAATGGAAAGCGAGGAACTGGTGGTGCAGACCGAGGAAGATGTTCCTGGCGCTGTGCCCCTGGAATC
TATCCAAGGCGGCCCTTTCGAAGAGAAGATCTACATCCAGTGGAAGCCGCCTAACGAGACAAACGGCGTG
ATCACCCTGTACGAGATCAATTACAAGGCCGTGGGCTCTCTGGACCCTAGCGCTGATCTTAGCTCTCAGC
GCGGCAAGGTGTTCAAGCTGAGAAACGAAACCCACCACCTGTTCGTGGGCCTGTATCCTGGCACCACCTA
CAGCTTTACCATCAAGGCCAGCACCGCCAAAGGATTCGGCCCTCCTGTGACCACAAGAATCGCCACCAAG
ATCTCTGCCCCTAGCATGCCCGAGTACGACACCGACACACCCCTGAACGAGACAGACACCACCATCACCG
TGATGCTGAAGCCTGCTCAAAGCAGAGGCGCCCCTGTGTCTGTGTATCAGCTGGTTGTGAAAGAGGAAAG
ACTGCAGAAGTCTCGGAGAGCCGCCGACATCATCGAGTGCTTTAGCGTGCCCGTGTCCTACAGAAATGCC
AGCAGCCTGGACTCCCTGCACTATTTCGCCGCCGAACTGAAGCCAGCCAACCTGCCTGTGACACAGCCTT
TCACCGTGGGCGACAACAAGACCTACAACGGCTACTGGAACCCACCTCTGAGCCCTCTGAAGTCCTACAG
CATCTACTTTCAAGCCCTGAGCAAGGCCAACGGCGAGACAAAGATCAATTGTGTGCGGCTGGCCACCAAG
GGCGCCAGCACACAGAATAGCAATACCGTGGAACCCGAGAAACAGGTGGACAACACCGTGAAGATG
